Addgene plasmid #132021: pDONR221_SLC18B1
Purpose: Gateway entry clone with codon-optimized ORF sequence for subcloning into custom expression vectors
Depositing lab: RESOLUTE Consortium & Giulio Superti-Furga. Depositing organization: CeMM Research Center for Molecular Medicine. Publication: The RESOLUTE consortium: unlocking SLC transporters for drug discovery. Superti-Furga G, Lackner D, Wiedmer T, Ingles-Prieto A, Barbosa B, Girardi E, Goldmann U, Gurtl B, Klavins K, Klimek C, Lindinger S, Lineiro-Retes E, Muller AC, Onstein S, Redinger G, Reil D, Sedlyarov V, Wolf G, Crawford M, Everley R, ... Steppan CM. Nat Rev Drug Discov. 2020 Jul;19(7):429-430. doi: 10.1038/d41573-020-00056-6. PubMed 32265506.
Backbone
  Vector backbone: pDONR221
  Backbone manufacturer: Thermo Fisher Scientific
  Backbone size w/o insert (bp): 2550
  Vector type: Mammalian Expression
Growth in bacteria
  Bacterial resistance: Kanamycin, 50 μg/mL
  Growth temperature: 37°C
  Growth strain: Stbl3
  Copy number: High Copy
Gene/Insert
  Gene/Insert name: SLC18B1 (alt name: dJ55C23.6, C6orf192)
  Species: H. sapiens (human)
  Insert size (bp): 1368
  Entrez Gene: C6orf192 (a.k.a. dJ55C23.6)
  Cloning method: Gateway Cloning
  Sequencing primers: 5′ M13-fwd; 3′ M13-rev
Terms and licenses: Academic/Nonprofit Terms; Industry Terms
Depositor comments: For more information on the full Resolute plasmid collection, please see www.addgene.org/depositor-collections/re-solute/. Please provide your feedback on this plasmid to the RESOLUTE consortium by filling out their RESOLUTE repository feedback form: https://forms.office.com/Pages/ResponsePage.aspx?id=0e05yklzmkS7rjFGQL4N7z4feCLQvEJAmVcOCM_u885UN1JJRko0Ukg4TVQwNTZLOUxPQVJWT1NHUCQlQCN0PWcu
How to cite: pDONR221_SLC18B1 was a gift from RESOLUTE Consortium & Giulio Superti-Furga (Addgene plasmid # 132021 ; http://n2t.net/addgene:132021 ; RRID:Addgene_132021)
