[The description below was written by a language model from this plasmid's Addgene catalogue record and pLannotate feature annotations shown in this document.]
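Description:
pDONR221_SLC18B1 is a Gateway entry clone built on the pDONR221 backbone and carrying a codon-optimized open reading frame for human SLC18B1 (also known as C6orf192), a member of the solute carrier family. It belongs to a large consortium collection of SLC transporter clones. The plasmid is about 3.9 kb in the sequenced record, and it is propagated in E. coli at high copy from a ColE1/pUC-type origin, with selection through a kanamycin resistance gene (aminoglycoside phosphotransferase).

The 1,368 bp SLC18B1 coding sequence sits between attL1 and attL2, the recombination sites that result from a BP reaction and serve as substrates for LR Clonase. This arrangement lets the ORF be moved directionally and in frame into any attR-containing destination vector. Although the catalogue lists the vector type as mammalian expression, the feature table shows no eukaryotic promoter, polyadenylation signal, epitope tag or reporter. The clone is therefore a shuttle for subcloning rather than an expression plasmid, and expression elements would come from the chosen destination vector. Upstream of attL1, the rrnB T1 and T2 transcription terminators insulate the insert from read-through transcription in bacteria. A T7 promoter lies just beyond attL2, oriented back toward the insert. The short lacI and lacZα fragments annotated near the terminators are backbone remnants, not functional genes. M13 forward and reverse priming sites flank the cassette for sequence verification. The stated purpose is to supply the optimized SLC18B1 ORF for transfer into custom expression vectors, in support of studies of SLC transporters.
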