Features (pLannotate 1.2.2; 10 found; start..end, strand, type, name):
    121..213     +  CDS            lacI (fragment): lac repressor; lacI; The lac repressor binds to the lac operator to inhibit transcription in E. coli. This inhibition can be relieved by adding lactose or isopropyl-β-D-thiogalactopyranoside (IPTG).
    268..295     -  terminator     rrnB T2 terminator: transcription terminator T2 from the E. coli rrnB gene
    427..470     +  terminator     rrnB T1 terminator: Escherichia coli rrnB; transcription terminator T1 from the E. coli rrnB gene
    517..553     -  CDS            lacZα (fragment): LacZα fragment of β-galactosidase; lacZ fragment
    569..668     +  protein_bind   attL1: mutant version of attL; recombination site for the Gateway® LR reaction LR Clonase™
    674..2041    +  CDS            SLC18B1: S18B1_HUMAN - Also known as C6orf192. Experimental evidence at protein level: Swiss-Prot protein existence level 1. From Homo sapiens (Human).
   2043..2142    -  protein_bind   attL2: mutant version of attL; recombination site for the Gateway® LR reaction LR Clonase™
   2160..2178    -  promoter       T7 promoter: promoter for bacteriophage T7 RNA polymerase
   2312..3121    +  CDS            KanR: aminoglycoside phosphotransferase; aph(3')-Ia; confers resistance to kanamycin in bacteria or G418 (Geneticin®) in eukaryotes
   3268..3856    +  rep_origin     ori: high-copy-number ColE1/pMB1/pBR322/pUC origin of replication
>Addgene plasmid #132021 | pDONR221_SLC18B1 | addgene full sequence | sequence record 261013 | Addgene NGS Result
CTTTCCTGCGTTATCCCCTGATTCTGTGGATAACCGTATTACCGCCTTTGAGTGAGCTGATACCGCTCGC
CGCAGCCGAACGACCGAGCGCAGCGAGTCAGTGAGCGAGGAAGCGGAAGAGCGCCCAATACGCAAACCGC
CTCTCCCCGCGCGTTGGCCGATTCATTAATGCAGCTGGCACGACAGGTTTCCCGACTGGAAAGCGGGCAG
TGAGCGCAACGCAATTAATACGCGTACCGCTAGCCAGGAAGAGTTTGTAGAAACGCAAAAAGGCCATCCG
TCAGGATGGCCTTCTGCTTAGTTTGATGCCTGGCAGTTTATGGCGGGCGTCCTGCCCGCCACCCTCCGGG
CCGTTGCTTCACAACGTTCAAATCCGCTCCCGGCGGATTTGTCCTACTCAGGAGAGCGTTCACCGACAAA
CAACAGATAAAACGAAAGGCCCAGTCTTCCGACTGAGCCTTTCGTTTTATTTGATGCCTGGCAGTTCCCT
ACTCTCGCGTTAACGCTAGCATGGATGTTTTCCCAGTCACGACGTTGTAAAACGACGGCCAGTCTTAAGC
TCGGGCCCCAAATAATGATTTTATTTTGACTGATAGTGACCTGTTCGTTGCAACACATTGATGAGCAATG
CTTTTTTATAATGCCAACTTTGTACAAAAAAGCAGGCTCCACCATGGAGGCCCTGGGCGACCTGGAGGGA
CCAAGGGCCCCTGGCGGCGACGATCCTGCCGGCTCCGCCGGCGAGACCCCAGGCTGGCTGTCTCGGGAGC
AGGTGTTCGTGCTGATCAGCGCCGCCTCCGTGAACCTGGGCTCCATGATGTGCTACTCTATCCTGGGCCC
ATTCTTTCCCAAGGAGGCCGAGAAGAAGGGCGCCTCTAACACAATCATCGGCATGATCTTCGGCTGTTTT
GCCCTGTTCGAGCTGCTGGCCAGCCTGGTGTTTGGCAATTATCTGGTGCACATCGGCGCCAAGTTCATGT
TTGTGGCAGGAATGTTCGTGAGCGGAGGAGTGACCATCCTGTTCGGCGTGCTGGACAGGGTGCCTGATGG
ACCAGTGTTTATCGCCATGTGCTTCCTGGTGCGCGTGATGGATGCCGTGTCTTTCGCCGCCGCCATGACA
GCCAGCTCCTCTATCCTGGCCAAGGCCTTTCCCAACAATGTGGCCACCGTGCTGGGCAGCCTGGAGACAT
TCTCCGGACTGGGACTGATCCTGGGACCACCTGTGGGCGGCTTTCTGTACCAGAGCTTCGGCTACGAGGT
GCCCTTTATCGTGCTGGGCTGCGTGGTGCTGCTGATGGTGCCTCTGAACATGTACATCCTGCCAAATTAT
GAGTCTGACCCCGGCGAGCACAGCTTTTGGAAGCTGATCGCCCTGCCTAAAGTGGGCCTGATCGCCTTCG
TGATCAACAGCCTGAGCTCCTGTTTCGGCTTTCTGGATCCAACCCTGTCCCTGTTTGTGCTGGAGAAGTT
CAATCTGCCCGCCGGCTACGTGGGCCTGGTGTTTCTGGGCATGGCCCTGTCTTATGCCATCTCTAGCCCA
CTGTTCGGCCTGCTGAGCGACAAGAGGCCACCCCTGCGCAAGTGGCTGCTGGTGTTCGGCAACCTGATCA
CAGCCGGCTGCTACATGCTGCTGGGCCCTGTGCCAATCCTGCACATCAAGAGCCAGCTGTGGCTGCTGGT
GCTGATCCTGGTGGTGTCTGGCCTGAGCGCCGGCATGAGCATCATCCCCACCTTTCCTGAGATCCTGTCC
TGTGCCCACGAGAATGGCTTCGAGGAGGGACTGTCCACACTGGGACTGGTGTCCGGCCTGTTTTCTGCCA
TGTGGAGCATCGGAGCCTTCATGGGACCCACCCTGGGAGGCTTTCTGTATGAGAAGATCGGCTTCGAGTG
GGCAGCAGCAATCCAGGGACTGTGGGCACTGATCTCCGGACTGGCAATGGGACTGTTCTACCTGCTGGAG
TATTCCCGGAGAAAGCGGTCCAAGTCTCAGAACATCCTGTCTACCGAGGAGGAGAGAACCACACTGCTGC
CTAATGAGACAGACCCAGCTTTCTTGTACAAAGTTGGCATTATAAGAAAGCATTGCTTATCAATTTGTTG
CAACGAACAGGTCACTATCAGTCAAAATAAAATCATTATTTGCCATCCAGCTGATATCCCCTATAGTGAG
TCGTATTACATGGTCATAGCTGTTTCCTGGCAGCTCTGGCCCGTGTCTCAAAATCTCTGATGTTACATTG
CACAAGATAAAAATATATCATCATGAACAATAAAACTGTCTGCTTACATAAACAGTAATACAAGGGGTGT
TATGAGCCATATTCAACGGGAAACGTCGAGGCCGCGATTAAATTCCAACATGGATGCTGATTTATATGGG
TATAAATGGGCTCGCGATAATGTCGGGCAATCAGGTGCGACAATCTATCGCTTGTATGGGAAGCCCGATG
CGCCAGAGTTGTTTCTGAAACATGGCAAAGGTAGCGTTGCCAATGATGTTACAGATGAGATGGTCAGACT
AAACTGGCTGACGGAATTTATGCCTCTTCCGACCATCAAGCATTTTATCCGTACTCCTGATGATGCATGG
TTACTCACCACTGCGATCCCCGGAAAAACAGCATTCCAGGTATTAGAAGAATATCCTGATTCAGGTGAAA
ATATTGTTGATGCGCTGGCAGTGTTCCTGCGCCGGTTGCATTCGATTCCTGTTTGTAATTGTCCTTTTAA
CAGCGATCGCGTATTTCGTCTCGCTCAGGCGCAATCACGAATGAATAACGGTTTGGTTGATGCGAGTGAT
TTTGATGACGAGCGTAATGGCTGGCCTGTTGAACAAGTCTGGAAAGAAATGCATAAACTTTTGCCATTCT
CACCGGATTCAGTCGTCACTCATGGTGATTTCTCACTTGATAACCTTATTTTTGACGAGGGGAAATTAAT
AGGTTGTATTGATGTTGGACGAGTCGGAATCGCAGACCGATACCAGGATCTTGCCATCCTATGGAACTGC
CTCGGTGAGTTTTCTCCTTCATTACAGAAACGGCTTTTTCAAAAATATGGTATTGATAATCCTGATATGA
ATAAATTGCAGTTTCATTTGATGCTCGATGAGTTTTTCTAATCAGAATTGGTTAATTGGTTGTAACACTG
GCAGAGCATTACGCTGACTTGACGGGACGGCGCAAGCTCATGACCAAAATCCCTTAACGTGAGTTACGCG
TCGTTCCACTGAGCGTCAGACCCCGTAGAAAAGATCAAAGGATCTTCTTGAGATCCTTTTTTTCTGCGCG
TAATCTGCTGCTTGCAAACAAAAAAACCACCGCTACCAGCGGTGGTTTGTTTGCCGGATCAAGAGCTACC
AACTCTTTTTCCGAAGGTAACTGGCTTCAGCAGAGCGCAGATACCAAATACTGTTCTTCTAGTGTAGCCG
TAGTTAGGCCACCACTTCAAGAACTCTGTAGCACCGCCTACATACCTCGCTCTGCTAATCCTGTTACCAG
TGGCTGCTGCCAGTGGCGATAAGTCGTGTCTTACCGGGTTGGACTCAAGACGATAGTTACCGGATAAGGC
GCAGCGGTCGGGCTGAACGGGGGGTTCGTGCACACAGCCCAGCTTGGAGCGAACGACCTACACCGAACTG
AGATACCTACAGCGTGAGCTATGAGAAAGCGCCACGCTTCCCGAAGGGAGAAAGGCGGACAGGTATCCGG
TAAGCGGCAGGGTCGGAACAGGAGAGCGCACGAGGGAGCTTCCAGGGGGAAACGCCTGGTATCTTTATAG
TCCTGTCGGGTTTCGCCACCTCTGACTTGAGCGTCGATTTTTGTGATGCTCGTCAGGGGGGCGGAGCCTA
TGGAAAAACGCCAGCAACGCGGCCTTTTTACGGTTCCTGGCCTTTTGCTGGCCTTTTGCTCACATGTT
