>Addgene plasmid #132021 | pDONR221_SLC18B1 | depositor partial sequence | sequence record 253442 | Codon-optimized ORF of SLC18B1
ATGGAGGCCCTGGGCGACCTGGAGGGACCAAGGGCCCCTGGCGGCGACGATCCTGCCGGCTCCGCCGGCG
AGACCCCAGGCTGGCTGTCTCGGGAGCAGGTGTTCGTGCTGATCAGCGCCGCCTCCGTGAACCTGGGCTC
CATGATGTGCTACTCTATCCTGGGCCCATTCTTTCCCAAGGAGGCCGAGAAGAAGGGCGCCTCTAACACA
ATCATCGGCATGATCTTCGGCTGTTTTGCCCTGTTCGAGCTGCTGGCCAGCCTGGTGTTTGGCAATTATC
TGGTGCACATCGGCGCCAAGTTCATGTTTGTGGCAGGAATGTTCGTGAGCGGAGGAGTGACCATCCTGTT
CGGCGTGCTGGACAGGGTGCCTGATGGACCAGTGTTTATCGCCATGTGCTTCCTGGTGCGCGTGATGGAT
GCCGTGTCTTTCGCCGCCGCCATGACAGCCAGCTCCTCTATCCTGGCCAAGGCCTTTCCCAACAATGTGG
CCACCGTGCTGGGCAGCCTGGAGACATTCTCCGGACTGGGACTGATCCTGGGACCACCTGTGGGCGGCTT
TCTGTACCAGAGCTTCGGCTACGAGGTGCCCTTTATCGTGCTGGGCTGCGTGGTGCTGCTGATGGTGCCT
CTGAACATGTACATCCTGCCAAATTATGAGTCTGACCCCGGCGAGCACAGCTTTTGGAAGCTGATCGCCC
TGCCTAAAGTGGGCCTGATCGCCTTCGTGATCAACAGCCTGAGCTCCTGTTTCGGCTTTCTGGATCCAAC
CCTGTCCCTGTTTGTGCTGGAGAAGTTCAATCTGCCCGCCGGCTACGTGGGCCTGGTGTTTCTGGGCATG
GCCCTGTCTTATGCCATCTCTAGCCCACTGTTCGGCCTGCTGAGCGACAAGAGGCCACCCCTGCGCAAGT
GGCTGCTGGTGTTCGGCAACCTGATCACAGCCGGCTGCTACATGCTGCTGGGCCCTGTGCCAATCCTGCA
CATCAAGAGCCAGCTGTGGCTGCTGGTGCTGATCCTGGTGGTGTCTGGCCTGAGCGCCGGCATGAGCATC
ATCCCCACCTTTCCTGAGATCCTGTCCTGTGCCCACGAGAATGGCTTCGAGGAGGGACTGTCCACACTGG
GACTGGTGTCCGGCCTGTTTTCTGCCATGTGGAGCATCGGAGCCTTCATGGGACCCACCCTGGGAGGCTT
TCTGTATGAGAAGATCGGCTTCGAGTGGGCAGCAGCAATCCAGGGACTGTGGGCACTGATCTCCGGACTG
GCAATGGGACTGTTCTACCTGCTGGAGTATTCCCGGAGAAAGCGGTCCAAGTCTCAGAACATCCTGTCTA
CCGAGGAGGAGAGAACCACACTGCTGCCTAATGAGACA
